Addgene plasmid #161414: pDONR221-SLCO4C1_STOP
Purpose: Gateway entry clone with codon-optimized ORF sequence for subcloning into custom expression vectors. Contains a STOP codon at the end of the codon-optimized ORF sequence.
Depositing lab: RESOLUTE Consortium & Giulio Superti-Furga. Depositing organization: CeMM Research Center for Molecular Medicine. Publication: The RESOLUTE consortium: unlocking SLC transporters for drug discovery. Superti-Furga G, Lackner D, Wiedmer T, Ingles-Prieto A, Barbosa B, Girardi E, Goldmann U, Gurtl B, Klavins K, Klimek C, Lindinger S, Lineiro-Retes E, Muller AC, Onstein S, Redinger G, Reil D, Sedlyarov V, Wolf G, Crawford M, Everley R, ... Steppan CM. Nat Rev Drug Discov. 2020 Jul;19(7):429-430. doi: 10.1038/d41573-020-00056-6. PubMed 32265506.
Backbone
  Vector backbone: pDONR221
  Backbone manufacturer: ThermoFisher Scientific
  Backbone size w/o insert (bp): 2550
  Vector type: Mammalian Expression
Growth in bacteria
  Bacterial resistance: Kanamycin, 50 μg/mL
  Growth temperature: 37°C
  Growth strain: NEB Stable
  Copy number: High Copy
Gene/Insert
  Gene/Insert name: SLCO4C1 (alt name: SLC21A20, OATP4C1, OATPX, OATP-H)
  Species: H. sapiens (human)
  Insert size (bp): 2175
  Entrez Gene: SLCO4C1 (a.k.a. OATP-H, OATP-M1, OATP4C1, OATPX, PRO2176, SLC21A20)
  Cloning method: Gateway Cloning
  Sequencing primers: 5′ M13-fwd; 3′ M13-rev
Terms and licenses: Academic/Nonprofit Terms; Industry Terms
Depositor comments: This plasmid contains a STOP codon at the end of the codon-optimized ORF. For the version of this plasmid that does not contain a STOP codon, please see Addgene plasmid 132248 For more information on the full Resolute plasmid collection, please see www.addgene.org/depositor-collections/re-solute/. Please provide your feedback on this plasmid to the RESOLUTE consortium by filling out their RESOLUTE repository feedback form: https://forms.office.com/Pages/ResponsePage.aspx?id=0e05yklzmkS7rjFGQL4N7z4feCLQvEJAmVcOCM_u885UN1JJRko0Ukg4TVQwNTZLOUxPQVJWT1NHUCQlQCN0PWcu
How to cite: pDONR221-SLCO4C1_STOP was a gift from RESOLUTE Consortium & Giulio Superti-Furga (Addgene plasmid # 161414 ; http://n2t.net/addgene:161414 ; RRID:Addgene_161414)
