[The description below was written by a language model from this plasmid's Addgene catalogue record and pLannotate feature annotations shown in this document.]
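Description:
pDONR221-SLCO4C1_STOP is a Gateway entry clone built on the pDONR221 backbone, carrying a codon-optimized open reading frame for human SLCO4C1 (also known as OATP4C1, SLC21A20, OATPX or OATP-H), a member of the solute carrier organic anion transporter family. The sequenced plasmid is about 4.7 kb, with an insert of roughly 2.2 kb. It is maintained in E. coli through a high-copy ColE1/pUC-type origin and selected with kanamycin via an aminoglycoside phosphotransferase (KanR) gene. Although the catalogue lists the vector type as mammalian expression, the feature table shows no eukaryotic promoter or polyadenylation signal upstream or downstream of the ORF, so the plasmid serves as a shuttle for the coding sequence rather than as an expression vector in its own right.

The ORF is flanked by attL1 and attL2 sites, which allow directional transfer into any attR-containing destination vector by an LR Clonase reaction, placing the transporter under whatever promoter and tags the destination supplies. This version keeps a STOP codon at the end of the ORF, so it suits native or N-terminally tagged expression; C-terminal fusions encoded by a destination vector would not be translated, and a companion clone without the stop codon exists for that purpose. Other annotated elements are standard backbone features: rrnB T1 and T2 terminators upstream of attL1 that insulate the insert from read-through transcription, a T7 promoter next to attL2 oriented towards the insert on the reverse strand, and short residual lacI and lacZα fragments with no evident function. M13 forward and reverse primer sites are recorded for sequencing the insert. The plasmid belongs to a consortium collection of SLC transporter clones generated to support transporter research and drug discovery.
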