Features (pLannotate 1.2.2; 10 found; start..end, strand, type, name):
      1..100     +  protein_bind   attL1: mutant version of attL; recombination site for the Gateway® LR reaction LR Clonase™
    106..2277    +  CDS            SLCO4C1: SO4C1_HUMAN - Also known as OATP4C1 From Homo sapiens (Human).
   2282..2381    -  protein_bind   attL2: mutant version of attL; recombination site for the Gateway® LR reaction LR Clonase™
   2399..2417    -  promoter       T7 promoter: promoter for bacteriophage T7 RNA polymerase
   2551..3360    +  CDS            KanR: aminoglycoside phosphotransferase; aph(3')-Ia; confers resistance to kanamycin in bacteria or G418 (Geneticin®) in eukaryotes
   3507..4095    +  rep_origin     ori: high-copy-number ColE1/pMB1/pBR322/pUC origin of replication
   4278..4370    +  CDS            lacI (fragment): lac repressor; lacI; The lac repressor binds to the lac operator to inhibit transcription in E. coli. This inhibition can be relieved by adding lactose or isopropyl-β-D-thiogalactopyranoside (IPTG).
   4425..4452    -  terminator     rrnB T2 terminator: transcription terminator T2 from the E. coli rrnB gene
   4584..4627    +  terminator     rrnB T1 terminator: Escherichia coli rrnB; transcription terminator T1 from the E. coli rrnB gene
   4674..4710    -  CDS            lacZα (fragment): LacZα fragment of β-galactosidase; lacZ fragment
>Addgene plasmid #161414 | pDONR221-SLCO4C1_STOP | addgene full sequence | sequence record 426362 | Addgene NGS Result
CAAATAATGATTTTATTTTGACTGATAGTGACCTGTTCGTTGCAACACATTGATGAGCAATGCTTTTTTA
TAATGCCAACTTTGTACAAAAAAGCAGGCTCCACCATGAAGAGCGCCAAGGGCATCGAGAACCTGGCCTT
CGTGCCCAGCTCCCCTGACATCCTGCGGAGACTGTCCGCCTCTCCAAGCCAGATCGAGGTGTCCGCCCTG
TCTAGCGATCCACAGCGGGAGAATTCTCAGCCCCAGGAGCTGCAGAAGCCACAGGAGCCCCAGAAGTCTC
CAGAGCCATCTCTGCCAAGCGCCCCACCTAACGTGAGCGAGGAGAAGCTGAGATCCCTGTCTCTGAGCGA
GTTCGAGGAGGGCAGCTATGGCTGGAGGAATTTTCACCCTCAGTGCCTGCAGCGGTGCAACACACCAGGC
GGCTTCCTGCTGCACTACTGCCTGCTGGCAGTGACCCAGGGAATCGTGGTGAATGGCCTGGTGAACATCT
CCATCTCTACAGTGGAGAAGCGGTATGAGATGAAGTCCTCTCTGACCGGCCTGATCAGCTCCTCTTACGA
CATCTCCTTCTGTCTGCTGTCCCTGTTCGTGAGCTTCTTCGGAGAGAGGGGACACAAGCCAAGATGGCTG
GCCTTCGCCGCCTTTATGATCGGACTGGGCGCCCTGGTGTTCTCTCTGCCTCAGTTCTTTAGCGGCGAGT
ATAAGCTGGGCTCTCTGTTTGAGGATACATGCGTGACCACAAGGAATAGCACCTCCTGTACAAGCTCCAC
CTCTAGCCTGTCCAACTATCTGTACGTGTTCATCCTGGGACAGCTGCTGCTGGGAGCAGGAGGCACCCCA
CTGTACACACTGGGCACCGCCTTTCTGGACGATAGCGTGCCCACACACAAGTCCTCTCTGTATATCGGCA
CCGGCTACGCCATGTCCATCCTGGGACCTGCAATCGGATATGTGCTGGGAGGCCAGCTGCTGACCATCTA
CATCGACGTGGCCATGGGCGAGAGCACAGATGTGACCGAGGACGATCCTAGGTGGCTGGGAGCATGGTGG
ATCGGCTTCCTGCTGTCCTGGATCTTTGCCTGGTCTCTGATCATCCCATTCAGCTGCTTTCCTAAGCACC
TGCCAGGAACAGCAGAGATCCAGGCAGGCAAGACCTCCCAGGCACACCAGTCTAACAGCAATGCCGACGT
GAAGTTCGGCAAGTCTATCAAGGATTTTCCCGCCGCCCTGAAGAATCTGATGAAGAACGCCGTGTTCATG
TGCCTGGTGCTGAGCACAAGCTCCGAGGCCCTGATCACCACAGGCTTCGCCACCTTTCTGCCCAAGTTCA
TCGAGAATCAGTTTGGCCTGACATCTAGCTTTGCCGCCACCCTGGGAGGAGCCGTGCTGATCCCTGGAGC
CGCCCTGGGCCAGATCCTGGGCGGCTTCCTGGTGTCCAAGTTTAGGATGACATGCAAGAATACCATGAAG
TTCGCCCTGTTTACATCCGGCGTGGCCCTGACCCTGTCTTTCGTGTTTATGTATGCCAAGTGTGAGAACG
AGCCATTCGCCGGCGTGTCCGAGTCTTACAATGGAACCGGAGAGCTGGGAAACCTGATCGCACCCTGCAA
CGCCAATTGCAACTGTAGCCGCTCCTACTATTACCCCGTGTGCGGCGACGGCGTGCAGTACTTCAGCCCT
TGCTTTGCAGGATGTTCCAATCCAGTGGCACACAGGAAGCCTAAGGTGTATTACAACTGCTCTTGTATCG
AGAGAAAGACAGAGATCACCAGCACAGCCGAGACCTTCGGCTTTGAGGCCAAGGCCGGCAAGTGCGAGAC
ACACTGTGCCAAGCTGCCTATCTTCCTGTGCATCTTCTTTATCGTGATCATCTTCACCTTTATGGCCGGC
ACACCAATCACCGTGAGCATCCTGAGATGCGTGAACCACAGGCAGCGGAGCCTGGCCCTGGGCATCCAGT
TTATGGTGCTGAGGCTGCTGGGAACCATCCCTGGACCAATCATCTTCGGCTTTACAATCGACAGCACCTG
CATCCTGTGGGACATCAATGATTGCGGCATCAAGGGCGCCTGTTGGATCTATGATAACATCAAGATGGCC
CACATGCTGGTGGCCATCTCCGTGACATGTAAAGTGATCACCATGTTCTTTAATGGCTTCGCCATCTTTC
TGTACAAGCCACCCCCTAGCGCCACAGACGTGTCCTTCCACAAGGAGAATGCCGTGGTGACCAACGTGCT
GGCCGAGCAGGATCTGAACAAGATCGTGAAGGAGGGCTAAGACCCAGCTTTCTTGTACAAAGTTGGCATT
ATAAGAAAGCATTGCTTATCAATTTGTTGCAACGAACAGGTCACTATCAGTCAAAATAAAATCATTATTT
GCCATCCAGCTGATATCCCCTATAGTGAGTCGTATTACATGGTCATAGCTGTTTCCTGGCAGCTCTGGCC
CGTGTCTCAAAATCTCTGATGTTACATTGCACAAGATAAAAATATATCATCATGAACAATAAAACTGTCT
GCTTACATAAACAGTAATACAAGGGGTGTTATGAGCCATATTCAACGGGAAACGTCGAGGCCGCGATTAA
ATTCCAACATGGATGCTGATTTATATGGGTATAAATGGGCTCGCGATAATGTCGGGCAATCAGGTGCGAC
AATCTATCGCTTGTATGGGAAGCCCGATGCGCCAGAGTTGTTTCTGAAACATGGCAAAGGTAGCGTTGCC
AATGATGTTACAGATGAGATGGTCAGACTAAACTGGCTGACGGAATTTATGCCTCTTCCGACCATCAAGC
ATTTTATCCGTACTCCTGATGATGCATGGTTACTCACCACTGCGATCCCCGGAAAAACAGCATTCCAGGT
ATTAGAAGAATATCCTGATTCAGGTGAAAATATTGTTGATGCGCTGGCAGTGTTCCTGCGCCGGTTGCAT
TCGATTCCTGTTTGTAATTGTCCTTTTAACAGCGATCGCGTATTTCGTCTCGCTCAGGCGCAATCACGAA
TGAATAACGGTTTGGTTGATGCGAGTGATTTTGATGACGAGCGTAATGGCTGGCCTGTTGAACAAGTCTG
GAAAGAAATGCATAAACTTTTGCCATTCTCACCGGATTCAGTCGTCACTCATGGTGATTTCTCACTTGAT
AACCTTATTTTTGACGAGGGGAAATTAATAGGTTGTATTGATGTTGGACGAGTCGGAATCGCAGACCGAT
ACCAGGATCTTGCCATCCTATGGAACTGCCTCGGTGAGTTTTCTCCTTCATTACAGAAACGGCTTTTTCA
AAAATATGGTATTGATAATCCTGATATGAATAAATTGCAGTTTCATTTGATGCTCGATGAGTTTTTCTAA
TCAGAATTGGTTAATTGGTTGTAACACTGGCAGAGCATTACGCTGACTTGACGGGACGGCGCAAGCTCAT
GACCAAAATCCCTTAACGTGAGTTACGCGTCGTTCCACTGAGCGTCAGACCCCGTAGAAAAGATCAAAGG
ATCTTCTTGAGATCCTTTTTTTCTGCGCGTAATCTGCTGCTTGCAAACAAAAAAACCACCGCTACCAGCG
GTGGTTTGTTTGCCGGATCAAGAGCTACCAACTCTTTTTCCGAAGGTAACTGGCTTCAGCAGAGCGCAGA
TACCAAATACTGTTCTTCTAGTGTAGCCGTAGTTAGGCCACCACTTCAAGAACTCTGTAGCACCGCCTAC
ATACCTCGCTCTGCTAATCCTGTTACCAGTGGCTGCTGCCAGTGGCGATAAGTCGTGTCTTACCGGGTTG
GACTCAAGACGATAGTTACCGGATAAGGCGCAGCGGTCGGGCTGAACGGGGGGTTCGTGCACACAGCCCA
GCTTGGAGCGAACGACCTACACCGAACTGAGATACCTACAGCGTGAGCTATGAGAAAGCGCCACGCTTCC
CGAAGGGAGAAAGGCGGACAGGTATCCGGTAAGCGGCAGGGTCGGAACAGGAGAGCGCACGAGGGAGCTT
CCAGGGGGAAACGCCTGGTATCTTTATAGTCCTGTCGGGTTTCGCCACCTCTGACTTGAGCGTCGATTTT
TGTGATGCTCGTCAGGGGGGCGGAGCCTATGGAAAAACGCCAGCAACGCGGCCTTTTTACGGTTCCTGGC
CTTTTGCTGGCCTTTTGCTCACATGTTCTTTCCTGCGTTATCCCCTGATTCTGTGGATAACCGTATTACC
GCCTTTGAGTGAGCTGATACCGCTCGCCGCAGCCGAACGACCGAGCGCAGCGAGTCAGTGAGCGAGGAAG
CGGAAGAGCGCCCAATACGCAAACCGCCTCTCCCCGCGCGTTGGCCGATTCATTAATGCAGCTGGCACGA
CAGGTTTCCCGACTGGAAAGCGGGCAGTGAGCGCAACGCAATTAATACGCGTACCGCTAGCCAGGAAGAG
TTTGTAGAAACGCAAAAAGGCCATCCGTCAGGATGGCCTTCTGCTTAGTTTGATGCCTGGCAGTTTATGG
CGGGCGTCCTGCCCGCCACCCTCCGGGCCGTTGCTTCACAACGTTCAAATCCGCTCCCGGCGGATTTGTC
CTACTCAGGAGAGCGTTCACCGACAAACAACAGATAAAACGAAAGGCCCAGTCTTCCGACTGAGCCTTTC
GTTTTATTTGATGCCTGGCAGTTCCCTACTCTCGCGTTAACGCTAGCATGGATGTTTTCCCAGTCACGAC
GTTGTAAAACGACGGCCAGTCTTAAGCTCGGGCCC
