>Addgene plasmid #161414 | pDONR221-SLCO4C1_STOP | depositor partial sequence | sequence record 312763 | Codon-optimized ORF of SLCO4C1
ATGAAGAGCGCCAAGGGCATCGAGAACCTGGCCTTCGTGCCCAGCTCCCCTGACATCCTGCGGAGACTGT
CCGCCTCTCCAAGCCAGATCGAGGTGTCCGCCCTGTCTAGCGATCCACAGCGGGAGAATTCTCAGCCCCA
GGAGCTGCAGAAGCCACAGGAGCCCCAGAAGTCTCCAGAGCCATCTCTGCCAAGCGCCCCACCTAACGTG
AGCGAGGAGAAGCTGAGATCCCTGTCTCTGAGCGAGTTCGAGGAGGGCAGCTATGGCTGGAGGAATTTTC
ACCCTCAGTGCCTGCAGCGGTGCAACACACCAGGCGGCTTCCTGCTGCACTACTGCCTGCTGGCAGTGAC
CCAGGGAATCGTGGTGAATGGCCTGGTGAACATCTCCATCTCTACAGTGGAGAAGCGGTATGAGATGAAG
TCCTCTCTGACCGGCCTGATCAGCTCCTCTTACGACATCTCCTTCTGTCTGCTGTCCCTGTTCGTGAGCT
TCTTCGGAGAGAGGGGACACAAGCCAAGATGGCTGGCCTTCGCCGCCTTTATGATCGGACTGGGCGCCCT
GGTGTTCTCTCTGCCTCAGTTCTTTAGCGGCGAGTATAAGCTGGGCTCTCTGTTTGAGGATACATGCGTG
ACCACAAGGAATAGCACCTCCTGTACAAGCTCCACCTCTAGCCTGTCCAACTATCTGTACGTGTTCATCC
TGGGACAGCTGCTGCTGGGAGCAGGAGGCACCCCACTGTACACACTGGGCACCGCCTTTCTGGACGATAG
CGTGCCCACACACAAGTCCTCTCTGTATATCGGCACCGGCTACGCCATGTCCATCCTGGGACCTGCAATC
GGATATGTGCTGGGAGGCCAGCTGCTGACCATCTACATCGACGTGGCCATGGGCGAGAGCACAGATGTGA
CCGAGGACGATCCTAGGTGGCTGGGAGCATGGTGGATCGGCTTCCTGCTGTCCTGGATCTTTGCCTGGTC
TCTGATCATCCCATTCAGCTGCTTTCCTAAGCACCTGCCAGGAACAGCAGAGATCCAGGCAGGCAAGACC
TCCCAGGCACACCAGTCTAACAGCAATGCCGACGTGAAGTTCGGCAAGTCTATCAAGGATTTTCCCGCCG
CCCTGAAGAATCTGATGAAGAACGCCGTGTTCATGTGCCTGGTGCTGAGCACAAGCTCCGAGGCCCTGAT
CACCACAGGCTTCGCCACCTTTCTGCCCAAGTTCATCGAGAATCAGTTTGGCCTGACATCTAGCTTTGCC
GCCACCCTGGGAGGAGCCGTGCTGATCCCTGGAGCCGCCCTGGGCCAGATCCTGGGCGGCTTCCTGGTGT
CCAAGTTTAGGATGACATGCAAGAATACCATGAAGTTCGCCCTGTTTACATCCGGCGTGGCCCTGACCCT
GTCTTTCGTGTTTATGTATGCCAAGTGTGAGAACGAGCCATTCGCCGGCGTGTCCGAGTCTTACAATGGA
ACCGGAGAGCTGGGAAACCTGATCGCACCCTGCAACGCCAATTGCAACTGTAGCCGCTCCTACTATTACC
CCGTGTGCGGCGACGGCGTGCAGTACTTCAGCCCTTGCTTTGCAGGATGTTCCAATCCAGTGGCACACAG
GAAGCCTAAGGTGTATTACAACTGCTCTTGTATCGAGAGAAAGACAGAGATCACCAGCACAGCCGAGACC
TTCGGCTTTGAGGCCAAGGCCGGCAAGTGCGAGACACACTGTGCCAAGCTGCCTATCTTCCTGTGCATCT
TCTTTATCGTGATCATCTTCACCTTTATGGCCGGCACACCAATCACCGTGAGCATCCTGAGATGCGTGAA
CCACAGGCAGCGGAGCCTGGCCCTGGGCATCCAGTTTATGGTGCTGAGGCTGCTGGGAACCATCCCTGGA
CCAATCATCTTCGGCTTTACAATCGACAGCACCTGCATCCTGTGGGACATCAATGATTGCGGCATCAAGG
GCGCCTGTTGGATCTATGATAACATCAAGATGGCCCACATGCTGGTGGCCATCTCCGTGACATGTAAAGT
GATCACCATGTTCTTTAATGGCTTCGCCATCTTTCTGTACAAGCCACCCCCTAGCGCCACAGACGTGTCC
TTCCACAAGGAGAATGCCGTGGTGACCAACGTGCTGGCCGAGCAGGATCTGAACAAGATCGTGAAGGAGG
GCTAA
